>Addgene plasmid #205380 | pICH41295(pro5U)-pAT4G34270 | addgene full sequence | sequence record 404907 | Addgene NGS Result
ACAGGCTTATCTTGGACAAGAAGAAGATCGCTTGGCCTCGCGCGCAGATCAGTTGGAAGAATTTGTCCAT
TACGTAAAAGGCGAGATCACCAAGGTAGTCGGCAAATAACTGTCAGACCAAGTTTACTCATATATACTTT
AGATTGATTTAAAACTTCATTTTTAATTTAAAAGGATCTAGGTGAAGATCCTTTTTGATAATCTCATGAC
CAAAATCCCTTAACGTGAGTTTTCGTTCCACTGAGCGTCAGACCCCGTAGAAAAGATCAAAGGATCTTCT
TGAGATCCTTTTTTTCTGCGCGTAATCTGCTGCTTGCAAACAAAAAAACCACCGCTACCAGCGGTGGTTT
GTTTGCCGGATCAAGAGCTACCAACTCTTTTTCCGAAGGTAACTGGCTTCAGCAGAGCGCAGATACCAAA
TACTGTTCTTCTAGTGTAGCCGTAGTTAGGCCACCACTTCAAGAACTCTGTAGCACCGCCTACATACCTC
GCTCTGCTAATCCTGTTACCAGTGGCTGCTGCCAGTGGCGATAAGTCGTGTCTTACCGGGTTGGACTCAA
GACGATAGTTACCGGATAAGGCGCAGCGGTCGGGCTGAACGGGGGGTTCGTGCACACAGCCCAGCTTGGA
GCGAACGACCTACACCGAACTGAGATACCTACAGCGTGAGCTATGAGAAAGCGCCACGCTTCCCGAAGGG
AGAAAGGCGGACAGGTATCCGGTAAGCGGCAGGGTCGGAACAGGAGAGCGCACGAGGGAGCTTCCAGGGG
GAAACGCCTGGTATCTTTATAGTCCTGTCGGGTTTCGCCACCTCTGACTTGAGCGTCGATTTTTGTGATG
CTCGTCAGGGGGGCGGAGCCTATGGAAAAACGCCAGCAACGCGGCCTTTTTACGGTTCCTGGCCTTTTGC
TGGCCTTTTGCTCACATGTTCTTTCCTGCGTTATCCCCTGATTCTGTGGATAACCGTATTACCGCCTTTG
AGTGAGCTGATACCGCTCGCCGCAGCCGAACGACCGAGCGCAGCGAGTCAGTGAGCGAGGAAGCGGAAGA
GCGCCCAATACGCAAACCGCCTCTCCCCGCGCGTTGGCCGATTCATTAATCACTCTGTGGTCTCAGGAGT
TCACAATTTTTGTGTTTTTAAAAAACCTATAAATAAATGAGTAGTGCACATAAATTAGTTTTGACCAAAA
CGGCTCCAACTTTAAATATTAAAAAGATAGTGTGTCTAATTCTATCTGATTCACATTGACGCACACATGT
GTTAATAAAATAAAGATACCATTATACAATTTCTGTTTGATACTTATATATGTCAATGTGTCTCAGTATT
CTACTACGATATATAATGAAATATGTTTATGCATTAGAGTCTAGAGATTCATGAGGTTTCACCTTTCACT
GCTTCCTGATTTTTTTACCACTTTGAATCGTTAATAGTGGCAATGACGACGAATATTTTGTTCATGAGGT
GTATCGTGCAAATTAGTTGTGAATTTTTGTGATTGATTCATCTTTTGATGATTTATATGGATATTATTGA
GCTTGAGAGAACAAGTGGGCTAGTGGTGTTCCACCATGTCAGGTTTCAAACCTGGTCTAGGTCCTCTAGA
GGTTTATTTAGCCAAATCTACTAATAATGAAAAAAGAAACATTGAATATTGACCTTTTTTATAGTGTGTT
CCAAAAGCATGAAATTCTAGCTATATTACATTATTATGAAAAAGGCCTACGTTATAAACTTAAAGCCCAT
TAAGGACCAAAATCAAATTGACCTTCTTTTTTCAAACTAAAATGAAACTAGGCCGGCCCATCAAAAGTCA
AATGTCTTGGTTGGATAGTCCGGTTGGTCACACAAGTGACATCGTCGGAGGAGAAAAGGTAGTGCCAATA
TTAGCCGGCGATTCAGAATGTGAGACCACGAAGTGGCTCTTCAGTGGACGAAAGGGCCTCGTGATACGCC
TATTTTTATAGGTTAATGTCATGATAATAATGGTTTCTTAGACGTCAGGTGGCACTTTTCGGGGAAATGT
GCGCGGAACCCCTATTTGTTTATTTTTCTAAATACATTCAAATATGTATCCGCTCATGAGACAATAACCC
TGATAAATGCTTCAATAATATTGAAAAAGGAAGAGTATGCGCTCACGCAACTGGTCCAGAACCTTGACCG
AACGCAGCGGTGGTAACGGCGCAGTGGCGGTTTTCATGGCTTGTTATGACTGTTTTTTTTTGGGGTACAG
TCTATGCCTCGGGCATCCAAGCAGCAAGCGCGTTACGCCGTGGGTCGATGTTTGATGTTATGGAGCAGCA
ACGATGTTACGCAGCAGGGCAGTCGCCCTAAAACAAAGTTAAACATCATGAGGGAAGCGGTGATCGCCGA
AGTATCGACTCAACTATCAGAGGTAGTTGGCGTCATCGAGCGCCATCTCGAACCGACGTTGCTGGCCGTA
CATTTGTACGGCTCCGCAGTGGATGGCGGCCTGAAGCCACACAGCGATATTGATTTGCTGGTTACGGTGA
CCGTAAGGCTTGATGAAACAACGCGGCGAGCTTTGATCAACGACCTTTTGGAAACTTCGGCTTCCCCTGG
AGAGAGCGAGATTCTCCGCGCTGTAGAAGTCACCATTGTTGTGCACGACGACATCATTCCGTGGCGTTAT
CCAGCTAAGCGCGAACTGCAATTTGGAGAATGGCAGCGCAATGACATTCTTGCAGGTATCTTCGAGCCAG
CCACGATCGACATTGATCTGGCTATCTTGCTGACAAAAGCAAGAGAACATAGCGTTGCCTTGGTAGGTCC
AGCGGCGGAGGAACTCTTTGATCCGGTTCCTGAACAGGATCTATTTGAGGCGCTAAATGAAACCTTAACG
CTATGGAACTCGCCGCCCGACTGGGCTGGCGATGAGCGAAATGTAGTGCTTACGTTGTCCCGCATTTGGT
ACAGCGCAGTAACCGGCAAAATCGCGCCGAAGGATGTCGCTGCCGACTGGGCAATGGAGCGCCTGCCGGC
CCAGTATCAGCCCGTCATACTTGAAGCTAG
Features (pLannotate 1.2.2; 6 found; start..end, strand, type, name):
    280..868     +  rep_origin     ori: high-copy-number ColE1/pMB1/pBR322/pUC origin of replication
   1051..1100    +  CDS            lacI (fragment): lac repressor; lacI; The lac repressor binds to the lac operator to inhibit transcription in E. coli. This inhibition can be relieved by adding lactose or isopropyl-β-D-thiogalactopyranoside (IPTG).
   2032..2136    +  promoter       AmpR promoter: bla
   2127..2207    -  CDS            int (fragment): INT2_ECOLX - Protein inferred from homology: Swiss-Prot protein existence level 3. Putative integrase believed to be involved in the insertion of antibiotic resistance genes into plasmids and transposons. From Escherichia coli.
   2295..2351    +  CDS            GmR (fragment): gentamycin acetyltransferase; aacC1; confers resistance to gentamycin
   2358..106     +  CDS            aadA (across the origin): S3AD_ECOLX - Experimental evidence at protein level: Swiss-Prot protein existence level 1. Mediates bacterial resistance to the antibiotics streptomycin and spectinomycin. From Escherichia coli.
