[The description below was written by a language model from this plasmid's Addgene catalogue record and pLannotate feature annotations shown in this document.]
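Description:
pICH41295(pro5U)-pAT4G34270 is a Modular Cloning (MoClo) level 0 part plasmid, a small synthetic-biology vector of about 3.0 kb that stores a single standardized DNA part for Golden Gate assembly. It is built on the pICH41295 backbone, the MoClo level 0 acceptor for combined promoter plus 5′UTR modules. The plasmid is maintained in E. coli at high copy number through a ColE1/pUC-type origin of replication. It is selected with spectinomycin through an aadA adenylyltransferase gene, which spans the numbering origin of the sequence record and lies downstream of an annotated AmpR (bla) promoter. The short integrase, gentamicin acetyltransferase and lacI fragments picked up by the automated annotation are probably not functional genes. The first two most likely reflect the integron origin of the resistance cassette, and the lacI fragment is likely left over from the backbone.

The payload is a 787 bp fragment from Arabidopsis thaliana named pAT4G34270, which is the promoter and 5′ untranslated region of the locus AT4G34270. The feature table does not annotate this insert. By elimination it probably occupies the unannotated stretch between the lacI fragment and the AmpR promoter, but the record does not give its coordinates or its flanking cloning sites. In the MoClo scheme, level 0 parts are released by a type IIS restriction enzyme with defined overhangs and combined with coding sequence and terminator parts to build level 1 transcription units. This plasmid therefore supplies a plant regulatory element for driving transgenes. The associated work concerns identifying and engineering constitutive and repressible plant promoters, but the record does not describe the expression characteristics of this particular promoter.
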