Addgene plasmid #205380: pICH41295(pro5U)-pAT4G34270
Purpose: MoClo lvl0 Promoter + 5'UTR part
Depositing lab: Jennifer Nemhauser. Depositing organization: University of Washington. Publication: Building a pipeline to identify and engineer constitutive and repressible promoters. Yang EJY, Nemhauser JL. Quant Plant Biol. 2023 Oct 19;4:e12. doi: 10.1017/qpb.2023.10. eCollection 2023. PubMed 37901686.
Backbone
  Vector backbone: pICH41295
  Backbone manufacturer: Sylvestre Marillonnet Lab
  Vector type: Synthetic Biology
Growth in bacteria
  Bacterial resistance: Spectinomycin, 50 μg/mL
  Growth temperature: 37°C
  Growth strain: DH5alpha
  Copy number: High Copy
Gene/Insert
  Gene/Insert name: pAT4G34270
  Species: A. thaliana (mustard weed)
  Insert size (bp): 787
  Cloning method: Restriction Enzyme; 5′ cloning site unknown (unknown if destroyed)
Terms and licenses: Academic/Nonprofit Terms; Industry Terms: Not Available to Industry
How to cite: pICH41295(pro5U)-pAT4G34270 was a gift from Jennifer Nemhauser (Addgene plasmid # 205380 ; http://n2t.net/addgene:205380 ; RRID:Addgene_205380)
